>Addgene plasmid #162579 | pFastBac1_GI.1_WT | addgene full sequence | sequence record 454162 | Addgene NGS Result
ATCCCTTAACGTGAGTTTTCGTTCCACTGAGCGTCAGACCCCGTAGAAAAGATCAAAGGATCTTCTTGAG
ATCCTTTTTTTCTGCGCGTAATCTGCTGCTTGCAAACAAAAAAACCACCGCTACCAGCGGTGGTTTGTTT
GCCGGATCAAGAGCTACCAACTCTTTTTCCGAAGGTAACTGGCTTCAGCAGAGCGCAGATACCAAATACT
GTTCTTCTAGTGTAGCCGTAGTTAGGCCACCACTTCAAGAACTCTGTAGCACCGCCTACATACCTCGCTC
TGCTAATCCTGTTACCAGTGGCTGCTGCCAGTGGCGATAAGTCGTGTCTTACCGGGTTGGACTCAAGACG
ATAGTTACCGGATAAGGCGCAGCGGTCGGGCTGAACGGGGGGTTCGTGCACACAGCCCAGCTTGGAGCGA
ACGACCTACACCGAACTGAGATACCTACAGCGTGAGCTATGAGAAAGCGCCACGCTTCCCGAAGGGAGAA
AGGCGGACAGGTATCCGGTAAGCGGCAGGGTCGGAACAGGAGAGCGCACGAGGGAGCTTCCAGGGGGAAA
CGCCTGGTATCTTTATAGTCCTGTCGGGTTTCGCCACCTCTGACTTGAGCGTCGATTTTTGTGATGCTCG
TCAGGGGGGCGGAGCCTATGGAAAAACGCCAGCAACGCGGCCTTTTTACGGTTCCTGGCCTTTTGCTGGC
CTTTTGCTCACATGTTCTTTCCTGCGTTATCCCCTGATTCTGTGGATAACCGTATTACCGCCTTTGAGTG
AGCTGATACCGCTCGCCGCAGCCGAACGACCGAGCGCAGCGAGTCAGTGAGCGAGGAAGCGGAAGAGCGC
CTGATGCGGTATTTTCTCCTTACGCATCTGTGCGGTATTTCACACCGCATAGACCAGCCGCGTAACCTGG
CAAAATCGGTTACGGTTGAGTAATAAATGGATGCCCTGCGTAAGCGGGTGTGGGCGGACAATAAAGTCTT
AAACTGAACAAAATAGATCTAAACTATGACAATAAAGTCTTAAACTAGACAGAATAGTTGTAAACTGAAA
TCAGTCCAGTTATGCTGTGAAAAAGCATACTGGACTTTTGTTATGGCTAAAGCAAACTCTTCATTTTCTG
AAGTGCAAATTGCCCGTCGTATTAAAGAGGGGCGTGGCCAAGGGCATGGTAAAGACTATATTCGCGGCGT
TGTGACAATTTACCGAACAACTCCGCGGCCGGGAAGCCGATCTCGGCTTGAACGAATTGTTAGGTGGCGG
TACTTGGGTCGATATCAAAGTGCATCACTTCTTCCCGTATGCCCAACTTTGTATAGAGAGCCACTGCGGG
ATCGTCACCGTAATCTGCTTGCACGTAGATCACATAAGCACCAAGCGCGTTGGCCTCATGCTTGAGGAGA
TTGATGAGCGCGGTGGCAATGCCCTGCCTCCGGTGCTCGCCGGAGACTGCGAGATCATAGATATAGATCT
CACTACGCGGCTGCTCAAACTTGGGCAGAACGTAAGCCGCGAGAGCGCCAACAACCGCTTCTTGGTCGAA
GGCAGCAAGCGCGATGAATGTCTTACTACGGAGCAAGTTCCCGAGGTAATCGGAGTCCGGCTGATGTTGG
GAGTAGGTGGCTACGTCTCCGAACTCACGACCGAAAAGATCAAGAGCAGCCCGCATGGATTTGACTTGGT
CAGGGCCGAGCCTACATGTGCGAATGATGCCCATACTTGAGCCACCTAACTTTGTTTTAGGGCGACTGCC
CTGCTGCGTAACATCGTTGCTGCTGCGTAACATCGTTGCTGCTCCATAACATCAAACATCGACCCACGGC
GTAACGCGCTTGCTGCTTGGATGCCCGAGGCATAGACTGTACAAAAAAACAGTCATAACAAGCCATGAAA
ACCGCCACTGCGCCGTTACCACCGCTGCGTTCGGTCAAGGTTCTGGACCAGTTGCGTGAGCGCATACGCT
ACTTGCATTACAGTTTACGAACCGAACAGGCTTATGTCAACTGGGTTCGTGCCTTCATCCGTTTCCACGG
TGTGCGTCACCCGGCAACCTTGGGCAGCAGCGAAGTCGAGGCATTTCTGTCCTGGCTGGCGAACGAGCGC
AAGGTTTCGGTCTCCACGCATCGTCAGGCATTGGCGGCCTTGCTGTTCTTCTACGGCAAGGTGCTGTGCA
CGGATCTGCCCTGGCTTCAGGAGATCGGAAGACCTCGGCCGTCGCGGCGCTTGCCGGTGGTGCTGACCCC
GGATGAAGTGGTTCGCATCCTCGGTTTTCTGGAAGGCGAGCATCGTTTGTTCGCCCAGGACTCTAGCTAT
AGTTCTAGTGGTTGGCTACGTATACTCCGGAATATTAATAGATCATGGAGATAATTAAAATGATAACCAT
CTCGCAAATAAATAAGTATTTTACTGTTTTCGTAACAGTTTTGTAATAAAAAAACCTATAAATATTCCGG
ATTATTCATACCGTCCCACCATCGGGCGCGGATCCATGATGATGGCTTCAAAGGACGCTACTTCTTCTGT
GGACGGTGCTTCTGGAGCTGGTCAGCTGGTCCCAGAGGTGAACGCTTCCGACCCACTGGCCATGGACCCT
GTGGCTGGCTCTTCAACCGCTGTGGCCACTGCTGGACAGGTCAACCCCATCGACCCATGGATCATCAACA
ACTTCGTGCAGGCCCCTCAGGGCGAGTTCACTATCTCACCCAACAACACCCCAGGTGACGTCCTGTTCGA
CCTGTCCCTGGGCCCTCACCTGAACCCCTTCCTGCTGCACCTGAGCCAGATGTACAACGGCTGGGTCGGA
AACATGAGGGTGAGAATCATGCTGGCCGGTAACGCTTTCACCGCCGGCAAGATCATCGTCTCATGCATCC
CTCCCGGCTTCGGTTCCCACAACCTGACTATCGCCCAGGCTACCCTGTTCCCACACGTCATCGCTGACGT
GAGGACTCTGGACCCAATCGAGGTGCCTCTGGAAGACGTCAGAAACGTGCTGTTCCACAACAACGACAGG
AACCAGCAGACCATGAGACTGGTCTGCATGCTGTACACCCCTCTGAGGACTGGTGGCGGAACTGGAGACA
GCTTCGTGGTCGCCGGTCGTGTGATGACTTGCCCATCTCCTGACTTCAACTTCCTGTTCCTGGTCCCACC
TACCGTGGAGCAGAAGACTAGGCCATTCACCCTGCCTAACCTGCCCCTGTCCAGCCTGTCCAACAGCAGA
GCTCCCCTGCCAATCTCTTCAATGGGCATCAGCCCTGACAACGTCCAGTCTGTGCAGTTCCAGAACGGAC
GCTGCACTCTGGACGGACGTCTGGTCGGTACCACTCCCGTGTCTCTGTCACACGTCGCCAAGATCAGGGG
CACTTCCAACGGAACCGTGATCAACCTGACTGAGCTGGACGGTACCCCATTCCACCCTTTCGAAGGCCCT
GCTCCCATCGGATTCCCTGACCTGGGTGGCTGCGACTGGCACATCAACATGACTCAGTTCGGCCACTCCA
GCCAGACCCAGTACGACGTGGACACCACTCCCGACACCTTCGTCCCACACCTGGGTAGCATCCAGGCCAA
CGGTATCGGCTCTGGAAACTACGTGGGCGTCCTGTCTTGGATCTCACCCCCATCCCACCCATCCGGAAGC
CAGGTGGACCTGTGGAAGATCCCTAACTACGGTTCTTCAATCACCGAGGCTACTCACCTGGCCCCCTCTG
TCTACCCTCCCGGTTTCGGCGAAGTGCTGGTCTTCTTCATGAGCAAGATGCCAGGACCTGGTGCTTACAA
CCTGCCCTGCCTGCTGCCACAGGAGTACATCTCACACCTCGCTTCTGAGCAGGCTCCAACTGTGGGTGAA
GCTGCCCTGCTGCACTACGTCGACCCAGACACCGGTCGCAACCTGGGCGAGTTCAAGGCCTACCCTGACG
GATTCCTGACTTGCGTGCCCAACGGAGCTTCCAGCGGTCCTCAGCAGCTGCCCATCAACGGAGTGTTCGT
CTTCGTGAGCTGGGTGTCTCGTTTCTACCAGCTGAAGCCTGTCGGTACTGCTTCTTCAGCTAGGGGTAGG
CTGGGCCTGCGCCGTTGATGAGAATTCAAAGGCCTACGTCGACGAGCTCACTAGTCGCGGCCGCTTTCGA
ATCTAGAGCCTGCAGTCTCGAGGCATGCGGTACCAAGCTTGTCGAGAAGTACTAGAGGATCATAATCAGC
CATACCACATTTGTAGAGGTTTTACTTGCTTTAAAAAACCTCCCACACCTCCCCCTGAACCTGAAACATA
AAATGAATGCAATTGTTGTTGTTAACTTGTTTATTGCAGCTTATAATGGTTACAAATAAAGCAATAGCAT
CACAAATTTCACAAATAAAGCATTTTTTTCACTGCATTCTAGTTGTGGTTTGTCCAAACTCATCAATGTA
TCTTATCATGTCTGGATCTGATCACTGCTTGAGCCTAGGAGATCCGAACCAGATAAGTGAAATCTAGTTC
CAAACTATTTTGTCATTTTTAATTTTCGTATTAGCTTACGACGCTACACCCAGTTCCCATCTATTTTGTC
ACTCTTCCCTAAATAATCCTTAAAAACTCCATTTCCACCCCTCCCAGTTCCCAACTATTTTGTCCGCCCA
CAGCGGGGCATTTTTCTTCCTGTTATGTTTTTAATCAAACATCCTGCCAACTCCATGTGACAAACCGTCA
TCTTCGGCTACTTTTTCTCTGTCACAGAATGAAAATTTTTCTGTCATCTCTTCGTTATTAATGTTTGTAA
TTGACTGAATATCAACGCTTATTTGCAGCCTGAATGGCGAATGGG
[124 nt withheld, positions 4806-4929]
C
[91 nt withheld, positions 4931-5021]
A
[49 nt withheld, positions 5023-5071]
CCTTTGACGTTGGAGTCCACGTTCTT
[37 nt withheld, positions 5098-5134]
ACCCTATCTCGGTCTATTCTTTTGATTTATAAGGGATTTTGCCGATTTCGGCCTATTGGTTAAAAAATGA
GCTGATTTAACAAAAATTTAACGCGAATTTTAACAAAATATTAACGCTTACAATTTAGGTGGCACTTTTC
GGGGAAATGTGCGCGGAACCCCTATTTGTTTATTTTTCTAAATACATTCAAATATGTATCCGCTCATGAG
ACAATAACCCTGATAAATGCTTCAATAATATTGAAAAAGGAAGAGTATGAGTATTCAACATTTCCGTGTC
GCCCTTATTCCCTTTTTTGCGGCATTTTGCCTTCCTGTTTTTGCTCACCCAGAAACGCTGGTGAAAGTAA
AAGATGCTGAAGATCAGTTGGGTGCACGAGTGGGTTACATCGAACTGGATCTCAACAGCGGTAAGATCCT
TGAGAGTTTTCGCCCCGAAGAACGTTTTCCAATGATGAGCACTTTTAAAGTTCTGCTATGTGGCGCGGTA
TTATCCCGTATTGACGCCGGGCAAGAGCAACTCGGTCGCCGCATACACTATTCTCAGAATGACTTGGTTG
AGTACTCACCAGTCACAGAAAAGCATCTTACGGATGGCATGACAGTAAGAGAATTATGCAGTGCTGCCAT
AACCATGAGTGATAACACTGCGGCCAACTTACTTCTGACAACGATCGGAGGACCGAAGGAGCTAACCGCT
TTTTTGCACAACATGGGGGATCATGTAACTCGCCTTGATCGTTGGGAACCGGAGCTGAATGAAGCCATAC
CAAACGACGAGCGTGACACCACGATGCCTGTAGCAATGGCAACAACGTTGCGCAAACTATTAACTGGCGA
ACTACTTACTCTAGCTTCCCGGCAACAATTAATAGACTGGATGGAGGCGGATAAAGTTGCAGGACCACTT
CTGCGCTCGGCCCTTCCGGCTGGCTGGTTTATTGCTGATAAATCTGGAGCCGGTGAGCGTGGGTCTCGCG
GTATCATTGCAGCACTGGGGCCAGATGGTAAGCCCTCCCGTATCGTAGTTATCTACACGACGGGGAGTCA
GGCAACTATGGATGAACGAAATAGACAGATCGCTGAGATAGGTGCCTCACTGATTAAGCATTGGTAACTG
TCAGACCAAGTTTACTCATATATACTTTAGATTGATTTAAAACTTCATTTTTAATTTAAAAGGATCTAGG
TGAAGATCCTTTTTGATAATCTCATGACCAAA
Features (pLannotate 1.2.2; 15 found; start..end, strand, type, name):
     66..654     +  rep_origin     ori: high-copy-number ColE1/pMB1/pBR322/pUC origin of replication
    840..891     -  misc_feature   bom (fragment): basis of mobility region from pBR322
    959..1183    -  mobile_element Tn7R: mini-Tn7 element (right end of the Tn7 transposon) Tn7
   1250..1783    -  CDS            GmR: gentamycin acetyltransferase; aacC1; confers resistance to gentamycin
   1972..2000    -  promoter       Pc promoter: intI1 (promoter lies within the coding sequence); class 1 integron promoter
   1978..2325    -  CDS            YPR2_ECOLX (fragment): Protein predicted: Swiss-Prot protein existence level 4. From Escherichia coli.
   2352..2443    +  promoter       polyhedrin promoter: polh from Autographa californica; promoter for the baculovirus polyhedrin gene
   2486..4075    +  CDS            CAPSD_NVN68: Experimental evidence at protein level: Swiss-Prot protein existence level 1. Soluble capsid protein may play a role in viral immunoevasion. From Norwalk virus (strain GI/Human/United States/Norwalk/1968) (Hu/NV/NV/1968/US).
   4188..4271    +  CDS            large T antigen (fragment): large T antigen from SV40 (simian virus 40)
   4294..4428    +  polyA_signal   SV40 poly(A) signal: SV40 polyadenylation signal
   4457..4622    -  mobile_element Tn7L: mini-Tn7 element (left end of the Tn7 transposon) Tn7
   4785..4801    +  CDS            lacZα (fragment): LacZα fragment of β-galactosidase; lacZ fragment
   4806..5260    +  rep_origin     f1 ori (sequence partly withheld): f1 bacteriophage origin of replication; arrow indicates direction of (+) strand synthesis
   5286..5390    +  promoter       AmpR promoter: bla
   5391..6251    +  CDS            AmpR: β-lactamase; bla; confers resistance to ampicillin, carbenicillin, and related antibiotics
