[The description below was written by a language model from this plasmid's Addgene catalogue record and pLannotate feature annotations shown in this document.]
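Description:
pFastBac1_GI.1_WT is a baculovirus donor (transfer) plasmid built on the commercial pFastBac1 backbone for expressing the wild-type major capsid protein VP1 of human norovirus GI.1 (Norwalk virus) in Sf9 insect cells. In E. coli it replicates from a high-copy ColE1/pUC-type origin and is selected with ampicillin through the β-lactamase gene. An f1 phage origin is also present. The catalogue lists a total size of 6,379 bp, whereas the sequenced record annotated here is 6,356 nt, a small discrepancy that the record does not explain.

The functional core is a mini-Tn7 element bounded by the Tn7R and Tn7L transposon ends. Between these ends lie a gentamicin acetyltransferase gene, driven by a class 1 integron Pc promoter, and the expression cassette. In that cassette the very late Autographa californica polyhedrin promoter is followed by the 1,590 bp VP1 open reading frame, matched by annotation to the Norwalk 1968 strain capsid protein, and then by an SV40 polyadenylation signal. No epitope or purification tag is annotated. In a pFastBac-type system, the Tn7 ends allow site-specific transposition of this whole segment into a baculovirus shuttle genome (bacmid) maintained in a suitable E. coli strain, with gentamicin resistance marking the transposed cassette. The recombinant bacmid is then used to generate baculovirus that drives strong late-phase VP1 expression in infected insect cells.

The associated publication concerns disulfide stabilization of GI.1 virus-like particles. The "WT" designation therefore suggests that this construct supplies the unmodified VP1 as a reference for engineered variants, for particle production and for immunogenicity or structural studies.
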