Addgene plasmid #162579: pFastBac1_GI.1_WT
Purpose: Expresses norovirus GI.1 VP1 protein in Sf9 insect cells
Depositing lab: Peter Kwong. Depositing organization: National Institute of Allergy and Infectious Diseases (NIAID). Publication: Disulfide stabilization of human norovirus GI.1 virus-like particles focuses immune response toward blockade epitopes. Verardi R, Lindesmith LC, Tsybovsky Y, Gorman J, Chuang GY, Edwards CE, Brewer-Jensen PD, Mallory ML, Ou L, Schon A, Shi W, Tully ES, Georgiou G, Baric RS, Kwong PD. NPJ Vaccines. 2020 Dec 14;5(1):110. doi: 10.1038/s41541-020-00260-w. PubMed 33318483.
Backbone
  Vector backbone: pFastBac1
  Backbone manufacturer: ThermoFisher
  Backbone size w/o insert (bp): 4776
  Total vector size (bp): 6379
  Vector type: Insect Expression
  Selectable markers: Gentamicin
Growth in bacteria
  Bacterial resistance: Ampicillin, 100 μg/mL
  Growth temperature: 37°C
  Growth strain: DH5alpha
  Copy number: Unknown
Gene/Insert
  Gene/Insert name: VP1 protein from human norovirus GI.1 (alt name: 58 kd capsid protein [Norwalk virus])
  Species: Norovirus
  Insert size (bp): 1590
  Promoter: polyhedrin
  Cloning method: Unknown
  Sequencing primers: 5′ GGATTATTCATACCGTCCCA
Terms and licenses: Academic/Nonprofit Terms; Industry Terms: Not Available to Industry
How to cite: pFastBac1_GI.1_WT was a gift from Peter Kwong (Addgene plasmid # 162579 ; http://n2t.net/addgene:162579 ; RRID:Addgene_162579)
